Addgene plasmid #246485: pT7-MLH1dn (mouse) for IVT
Purpose: Template for in vitro transcription of mouse MLH1dn
Depositing lab: David Liu. Depositing organization: Broad Institute. Publication: Enhanced prime editing systems by manipulating cellular determinants of editing outcomes. Chen PJ, Hussmann JA, Yan J, Knipping F, Ravisankar P, Chen PF, Chen C, Nelson JW, Newby GA, Sahin M, Osborn MJ, Weissman JS, Adamson B, Liu DR. Cell. 2021 Oct 28;184(22):5635-5652.e29. doi: 10.1016/j.cell.2021.09.018. PubMed 34653350.
Backbone
  Vector backbone: pT7
  Modifications to backbone: The T7 promoter in these plasmids is inactivated (to prevent T7 from using the plasmid as a template). To generate the final, linear dsDNA template for IVT, use a forward primer correcting the T7 promoter and a reverse primer that adds the polyA tail.
  Vector type: Template for in vitro transcription
Growth in bacteria
  Bacterial resistance: Ampicillin, 100 μg/mL
  Growth temperature: 37°C
  Growth strain: NEB Stable
  Copy number: High Copy
Gene/Insert
  Gene/Insert name: mouse MLH1dn (alt name: mus musculus MLH1 del758-760)
  Species: M. musculus (mouse)
  Insert size (bp): 2271
  Mutation: deletion of residues 758-760
  Entrez Gene: Mlh1 (a.k.a. 1110035C23Rik)
  Promoter: T7
  Cloning method: Ligation Independent Cloning
  Sequencing primers: 5′ CMV-forward; 3′ BGH-reverse
Resource information
  A portion of this plasmid was derived from a plasmid made by: Peter Chen
Terms and licenses: Academic/Nonprofit Terms; Industry Terms: Not Available to Industry
How to cite: pT7-MLH1dn (mouse) for IVT was a gift from David Liu (Addgene plasmid # 246485 ; http://n2t.net/addgene:246485 ; RRID:Addgene_246485)
