[The description below was written by a language model from this plasmid's Addgene catalogue record and pLannotate feature annotations shown in this document.]
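Description:
pT7-MLH1dn (mouse) for IVT is a 5,777 nt bacterial plasmid that serves as a template source for in vitro transcription of mRNA encoding a dominant-negative mouse MLH1. It is propagated in E. coli at high copy from a ColE1/pUC-type origin and selected with ampicillin through a β-lactamase cassette driven by its own promoter. Short remnants of a lac promoter/operator region, lacI, a pBluescript cloning site, an SV40 promoter and a pBR322 bom element are also annotated, and appear to be backbone leftovers without a stated function.

The payload is a 2,271 bp Mus musculus Mlh1 coding sequence lacking residues 758–760 (MLH1dn). Wild-type MLH1 pairs with PMS2 to form MutLα, a core component of post-replicative DNA mismatch repair. According to the associated publication, which concerns improving prime editing by manipulating cellular determinants of editing outcomes, this variant fits a strategy of transiently dampening mismatch repair. The record lists T7 as the promoter, but the T7 promoter in the plasmid is deliberately inactivated so that the polymerase cannot use the circular plasmid as a template, and it is not picked up in the feature table. The functional linear template is instead made by PCR, with a forward primer that repairs the T7 promoter and a reverse primer that appends the poly(A) tail. The annotation also shows a CMV enhancer/promoter upstream of the coding sequence and a bGH polyadenylation signal downstream, reflecting a mammalian expression-style backbone, although the stated purpose is IVT rather than direct transfection.
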