Features (pLannotate 1.2.2; 14 found; start..end, strand, type, name):
    171..1031    -  CDS            AmpR: β-lactamase; bla; confers resistance to ampicillin, carbenicillin, and related antibiotics
   1032..1136    -  promoter       AmpR promoter: bla
   1207..1251    -  misc_feature   bom (fragment): basis of mobility region from pBR322
   1406..1785    +  enhancer       CMV enhancer: human cytomegalovirus immediate early enhancer
   1786..1989    +  promoter       CMV promoter: human cytomegalovirus (CMV) immediate early promoter
   2089..4359    +  CDS            Mlh1: MLH1_MOUSE - Experimental evidence at protein level: Swiss-Prot protein existence level 1. Heterodimerizes with Pms2 to form MutL alpha, a component of the post-replicative DNA mismatch repair system (MMR). DNA repair is initiated by MutS alpha (Msh2-Msh6) or MutS beta (MSH2-MSH3) binding to a dsDNA mismatch, then MutL alpha is recruited to the heteroduplex. Assembly of the MutL-MutS-heteroduplex ternary complex in presence of RFC and PCNA is sufficient to activate endonuclease activity of Pms2. It introduces single-strand breaks near the mismatch and thus generates new entry points for the ex
   4492..4716    +  polyA_signal   bGH poly(A) signal: bovine growth hormone polyadenylation signal
   4720..4741    +  promoter       SV40 promoter (fragment): SV40 enhancer and early promoter
   4746..4762    +  misc_feature   MCS (fragment): pBluescript multiple cloning site
   4811..4827    -  protein_bind   lac operator: The lac repressor binds to the lac operator to inhibit transcription in E. coli. This inhibition can be relieved by adding lactose or isopropyl-β-D-thiogalactopyranoside (IPTG). lac repressor encoded by lacI
   4835..4865    -  promoter       lac promoter: promoter for the E. coli lac operon
   4880..4901    -  protein_bind   CAP binding site: CAP binding activates transcription in the presence of cAMP. E. coli catabolite activator protein
   4914..5006    -  CDS            lacI (fragment): lac repressor; lacI; The lac repressor binds to the lac operator to inhibit transcription in E. coli. This inhibition can be relieved by adding lactose or isopropyl-β-D-thiogalactopyranoside (IPTG).
   5189..5777    -  rep_origin     ori: high-copy-number ColE1/pMB1/pBR322/pUC origin of replication
>Addgene plasmid #246485 | pT7-MLH1dn (mouse) for IVT | addgene full sequence | sequence record 488115 | Addgene NGS Result
GAAGATCCTTTGATCTTTTCTACGGGGTCTGACACTCAGTGGAACGAAAACTCACGTTAAGGGATTTTGG
TCATGAGATTATCAAAAAGGATCTTCACCTAGATCCTTTTAAATTAAAAATGAAGTTTTAAATCAATCTA
AAGTATATATGAGTAAACTTGGTCTGACAGTTACCAATGCTTAATCAGTGAGGCACCTATCTCAGCGATC
TGTCTATTTCGTTCATCCATAGTTGCCTGACTCCCCGTCGTGTAGATAACTACGATACGGGAGGGCTTAC
CATCTGGCCCCAGTGCTGCAATGATACCGCGAGACCCACGCTCACCGGCTCCAGATTTATCAGCAATAAA
CCAGCCAGCCGGAAGGGCCGAGCGCAGAAGTGGTCCTGCAACTTTATCCGCCTCCATCCAGTCTATTAAT
TGTTGCCGGGAAGCTAGAGTAAGTAGTTCGCCAGTTAATAGTTTGCGCAACGTTGTTGCCATTGCTACAG
GCATCGTGGTGTCACGCTCGTCGTTTGGTATGGCTTCATTCAGCTCCGGTTCCCAACGATCAAGGCGAGT
TACATGATCCCCCATGTTGTGCAAAAAAGCGGTTAGCTCCTTCGGTCCTCCGATCGTTGTCAGAAGTAAG
TTGGCCGCAGTGTTATCACTCATGGTTATGGCAGCACTGCATAATTCTCTTACTGTCATGCCATCCGTAA
GATGCTTTTCTGTGACTGGTGAGTACTCAACCAAGTCATTCTGAGAATAGTGTATGCGGCGACCGAGTTG
CTCTTGCCCGGCGTCAATACGGGATAATACCGCGCCACATAGCAGAACTTTAAAAGTGCTCATCATTGGA
AAACGTTCTTCGGGGCGAAAACTCTCAAGGATCTTACCGCTGTTGAGATCCAGTTCGATGTAACCCACTC
GTGCACCCAACTGATCTTCAGCATCTTTTACTTTCACCAGCGTTTCTGGGTGAGCAAAAACAGGAAGGCA
AAATGCCGCAAAAAAGGGAATAAGGGCGACACGGAAATGTTGAATACTCATACTCTTCCTTTTTCAATAT
TATTGAAGCATTTATCAGGGTTATTGTCTCATGAGCGGATACATATTTGAATGTATTTAGAAAAATAAAC
AAATAGGGGTTCCGCGCACATTTCCCCGAAAAGTGCCACCTGACGTCGACGGATCGGGAGATCGATCTCC
CGATCCCCTAGGGTCTACTCTCAGTACAATCTGCTCTGATGCCGCATAGTTAAGCCAGTATCTGCTCCCT
GCTTGTGTGTTGGAGGTCGCTGAGTAGTGCGCGAGCAAAATTTAAGCTACAACAAGGCAAGGCTTGACCG
ACAATTGCATGAAGAATCTGCTTAGGGTTAGGCGTTTTGCGCTGCTTCGCGATGTACGGGCCAGATATAC
GCGTTGACATTGATTATTGACTAGTTATTAATAGTAATCAATTACGGGGTCATTAGTTCATAGCCCATAT
ATGGAGTTCCGCGTTACATAACTTACGGTAAATGGCCCGCCTGGCTGACCGCCCAACGACCCCCGCCCAT
TGACGTCAATAATGACGTATGTTCCCATAGTAACGCCAATAGGGACTTTCCATTGACGTCAATGGGTGGA
GTATTTACGGTAAACTGCCCACTTGGCAGTACATCAAGTGTATCATATGCCAAGTACGCCCCCTATTGAC
GTCAATGACGGTAAATGGCCCGCCTGGCATTATGCCCAGTACATGACCTTATGGGACTTTCCTACTTGGC
AGTACATCTACGTATTAGTCATCGCTATTACCATGGTGATGCGGTTTTGGCAGTACATCAATGGGCGTGG
ATAGCGGTTTGACTCACGGGGATTTCCAAGTCTCCACCCCATTGACGTCAATGGGAGTTTGTTTTGGCAC
CAAAATCAACGGGACTTTCCAAAATGTCGTAACAACTCCGCCCCATTGACGCAAATGGGCGGTAGGCGTG
TACGGTGGGAGGTCTATATAAGCAGAGCTGGTTTAGTGAACCGTCAGATCTCGAGCTCGGTACCTAATAC
GACACACTATAAGGAAATAAGAGAGAAAAGAAGAGTAAGAAGAAATATAAGAGCCACCATGGCATTCGTG
GCTGGTGTCATCCGCCGTCTTGATGAGACTGTCGTCAACAGAATTGCCGCAGGAGAAGTCATCCAGCGTC
CAGCCAACGCCATCAAGGAAATGATCGAAAACTGTCTGGATGCCAAGAGCACAAACATACAAGTTGTGGT
GAAGGAGGGTGGCCTCAAACTCATTCAGATCCAAGACAACGGCACGGGAATTAGAAAAGAAGACCTGGAC
ATTGTGTGCGAGCGCTTCACAACCTCTAAATTGCAGACATTTGAGGACCTGGCAAGCATCAGTACTTATG
GCTTCCGAGGGGAGGCTCTGGCCTCCATAAGCCATGTGGCTCACGTGACCATCACGACAAAAACGGCTGA
TGGAAAGTGCGCATACCGTGCATCCTACTCGGATGGGAAACTACAGGCCCCTCCAAAACCTTGTGCCGGC
AACCAGGGCACACTCATCACTGTTGAAGATTTGTTCTACAACATTATCACACGGCGGAAGGCTTTAAAGA
ATCCAAGTGAGGAATATGGGAAGATCCTTGAAGTGGTCGGACGATACTCTATCCACAACTCTGGGATTTC
CTTCTCTGTGAAGAAGCAAGGTGAAACTGTTTCTGATGTGCGCACCTTGCCCAATGCTACCACTGTGGAC
AATATTCGCAGCATCTTTGGGAATGCGGTCTCTCGAGAGCTCATTGAGGTTGGATGTGAGGACAAGACAC
TGGCTTTCAAGATGAATGGCTACATTTCCAATGCCAACTACAGCGTTAAAAAGTGTATCTTCCTGCTGTT
TATCAACCATAGGCTGGTGGAGTCAGCTGCACTCCGAAAAGCCATAGAGACAGTATATGCTGCATACTTG
CCCAAAAACACGCATCCATTCCTCTACCTGTCGCTAGAAATCTCCCCTCAGAACGTCGATGTCAATGTCC
ACCCCACCAAGCATGAAGTTCACTTCCTTCATGAGGAATCAATACTGCAAAGAGTGCAGCAACATATAGA
AAGCAAATTACTGGGTTCCAACAGTTCAAGAATGTATTTCACCCAGACTCTTCTGCCTGGTCTGGCAGGC
CCTAGTGGAGAAGCAGCACGGCCGACCACTGGAGTGGCCTCAAGCAGTACCAGTGGTTCTGGAGACAAAG
TGTATGCCTACCAGATGGTCAGGACAGACTCTCGGGAGCAGAAGCTCGACGCTTTTTTACAGCCTGTGTC
AAGCCTGGGACCCTCCCAGCCACAAGATCCTGCCCCGGTAAGGGGAGCCAGGACAGAAGGCTCCCCAGAG
CGGGCCACGAGAGAGGATGAAGAGATGCTGGCGCTCCCAGCGCCAGCTGAGGCCGCAGCTGAATCTGAGA
ATCTGGAGAGAGAGTCTCTGATGGAGACCTCCGATGCAGCCCAGAAAGCTGCACCCACATCATCTCCAGG
CTCTTCAAGGAAAAGGCACAGAGAAGACTCTGATGTAGAGATGGTCGAAAATGCATCAGGGAAAGAAATG
ACAGCTGCCTGCTACCCGCGTAGGAGAATTATAAACCTGACAAGTGTGTTATCGTTGCAGGAGGAGATTA
GTGAAAGGTGCCACGAAACCTTGAGAGAGATGCTGAGGAATCATAGCTTTGTGGGCTGTGTGAACCCCCA
ATGGGCCCTGGCTCAGCACCAGACCAAACTATATTTGCTTAATACTACCAAGCTGTCAGAAGAACTGTTC
TATCAGATACTCATTTATGACTTTGCCAACTTTGGAGTTTTGCGGCTGAGCGAGCCCGCGCCACTCTTTG
ACCTAGCCATGCTTGCTCTGGACAGCCCTGAAAGTGGCTGGACTGAAGATGACGGCCCGAAGGAAGGGTT
GGCTGAGTATATTGTAGAATTTCTGAAGAAGAAAGCAGAGATGCTCGCCGACTACTTCTCCGTAGAGATC
GACGAGGAGGGCAATCTTATCGGATTACCTCTCCTCATAGACTCTTATGTGCCCCCTTTGGAGGGGCTGC
CCATTTTCATCCTCCGCCTCGCTACTGAAGTAAACTGGGATGAGGAGAAGGAGTGCTTCGAGAGTCTTAG
TAAAGAGTGTGCAATGTTTTATAGCATTAGGAAGCAGTACATCCTGGAAGAGTCCACACTGTCTGGGCAG
CAGTCAGACATGCCTGGTAGCACCAGCAAGCCATGGAAGTGGACTGTGGAGCACATCATCTACAAGGCCT
TCCGGTCCCACCTGCTTCCTCCCAAGCACTTTACCGAGGATGGGAATGTGCTCCAGCTGGCCAATCTCCC
TGATCTGTACAAAGTTTTTTAATTAATTAAGCTGCCTTCTGCGGGGCTTGCCTTCTGGCCATGCCCTTCT
TCTCTCCCTTGCACCTGTACCTCTTGGTCTTTGAATAAAGCCTGAGTAGGAAGTGAGTTTAAACCCGCTG
ATCAGCCTCGACTGTGCCTTCTAGTTGCCAGCCATCTGTTGTTTGCCCCTCCCCCGTGCCTTCCTTGACC
CTGGAAGGTGCCACTCCCACTGTCCTTTCCTAATAAAATGAGAAAATTGCATCGCATTGTCTGAGTAGGT
GTCATTCTATTCTGGGGGGTGGGGTGGGGCAGGACAGCAAGGGGGAGGATTGGGAAGACAATAGCAGGCA
TGCTGGGGATGCGGTGGGCTCTATGGCTTCTGAGGCGGAAAGAACCAGCTGGGGCTCGATACCGTCGACC
TCTAGCTAGAGCTTGGCGTAATCATGGTCATAGCTGTTTCCTGTGTGAAATTGTTATCCGCTCACAATTC
CACACAACATACGAGCCGGAAGCATAAAGTGTAAAGCCTAGGGTGCCTAATGAGTGAGCTAACTCACATT
AATTGCGTTGCGCTCACTGCCCGCTTTCCAGTCGGGAAACCTGTCGTGCCAGCTGCATTAATGAATCGGC
CAACGCGCGGGGAGAGGCGGTTTGCGTATTGGGCGCTCTTCCGCTTCCTCGCTCACTGACTCGCTGCGCT
CGGTCGTTCGGCTGCGGCGAGCGGTATCAGCTCACTCAAAGGCGGTAATACGGTTATCCACAGAATCAGG
GGATAACGCAGGAAAGAACATGTGAGCAAAAGGCCAGCAAAAGGCCAGGAACCGTAAAAAGGCCGCGTTG
CTGGCGTTTTTCCATAGGCTCCGCCCCCCTGACGAGCATCACAAAAATCGACGCTCAAGTCAGAGGTGGC
GAAACCCGACAGGACTATAAAGATACCAGGCGTTTCCCCCTGGAAGCTCCCTCGTGCGCTCTCCTGTTCC
GACCCTGCCGCTTACCGGATACCTGTCCGCCTTTCTCCCTTCGGGAAGCGTGGCGCTTTCTCATAGCTCA
CGCTGTAGGTATCTCAGTTCGGTGTAGGTCGTTCGCTCCAAGCTGGGCTGTGTGCACGAACCCCCCGTTC
AGCCCGACCGCTGCGCCTTATCCGGTAACTATCGTCTTGAGTCCAACCCGGTAAGACACGACTTATCGCC
ACTGGCAGCAGCCACTGGTAACAGGATTAGCAGAGCGAGGTATGTAGGCGGTGCTACAGAGTTCTTGAAG
TGGTGGCCTAACTACGGCTACACTAGAAGAACAGTATTTGGTATCTGCGCTCTGCTGAAGCCAGTTACCT
TCGGAAAAAGAGTTGGTAGCTCTTGATCCGGCAAACAAACCACCGCTGGTAGCGGTGGTTTTTTTGTTTG
CAAGCAGCAGATTACGCGCAGAAAAAAAGGATCTCAA
